>Addgene plasmid #139222 | pPD562 CAG MCS (TUPV2) | depositor full sequence | sequence record 270918 | pPD562 CAG MCS (TUPV2) sequence 6220 bps
GACGGATCGGGAGATCGAAGACGGGCAAAACCGATGTTGACGGACTAATCCTGACAAGATCTGGGGAGGT
CGCTGAGTAGTGCGCGAGCAAAATTTAAGCTACAACAAGGCAAGGCTTGACCGACAATTGCATGAAGAAT
CTGCTTAGGGTTAGGCGTTTTGCGCTGCTTCGCGATGTACGGGCCAGATATACGCGTTGACATTGATTAT
TGACTAGTTATTAATAGTAATCAATTACGGGGTCATTAGTTCATAGCCCATATATGGAGTTCCGCGTTAC
ATAACTTACGGTAAATGGCCCGCCTGGCTGACCGCCCAACGACCCCCGCCCATTGACGTCAATAATGACG
TATGTTCCCATAGTAACGCCAATAGGGACTTTCCATTGACGTCAATGGGTGGAGTATTTACGGTAAACTG
CCCACTTGGCAGTACATCAAGTGTATCATATGCCAAGTACGCCCCCTATTGACGTCAATGACGGTAAATG
GCCCGCCTGGCATTATGCCCAGTACATGACCTTATGGGACTTTCCTACTTGGCAGTACATCTACGTATTA
GTCATCGCTATTACCATGGTCGAGGTGAGCCCCACGTTCTGCTTCACTCTCCCCATCTCCCCCCCCTCCC
CACCCCCAATTTTGTATTTATTTATTTTTTAATTATTTTGTGCAGCGATGGGGGCGGGGGGGGGGGGCGC
GCGCCAGGCGGGGCGGGGCGGGGCGAGGGGCGGGGCGGGGCGAGGCGGAGAGGTGCGGCGGCAGCCAATC
AGAGCGGCGCGCTCCGAAAGTTTCCTTTTATGGCGAGGCGGCGGCGGCGGCGGCCCTATAAAAAGCGAAG
CGCGCGGCGGGCGGGAGTCGCTGCGCGCTGCCTTCGCCCCGTGCCCCGCTCCGCCGCCGCCTCGCGCCGC
CCGCCCCGGCTCTGACTGACCGCGTTACTCCCACAGGTGAGCGGGCGGGACGGCCCTTCTCCTCCGGGCT
GTAATTAGCGCTTGGTTTAATGACGGCTTGTTTCTTTTCTGTGGCTGCGTGAAAGCCTTGAGGGGCTCCG
GGAGGGCCCTTTGTGCGGGGGGAGCGGCTCGGGGGGTGCGTGCGTGTGTGTGTGCGTGGGGAGCGCCGCG
TGCGGCTCCGCGCTGCCCGGCGGCTGTGAGCGCTGCGGGCGCGGCGCGGGGCTTTGTGCGCTCCGCAGTG
TGCGCGAGGGGAGCGCGGCCGGGGGCGGTGCCCCGCGGTGCGGGGGGGGCTGCGAGGGGAACAAAGGCTG
CGTGCGGGGTGTGTGCGTGGGGGGGTGAGCAGGGGGTGTGGGCGCGTCGGTCGGGCTGCAACCCCCCCTG
CACCCCCCTCCCCGAGTTGCTGAGCACGGCCCGGCTTCGGGTGCGGGGCTCCGTACGGGGCGTGGCGCGG
GGCTCGCCGTGCCGGGCGGGGGGTGGCGGCAGGTGGGGGTGCCGGGCGGGGCGGGGCCGCCTCGGGCCGG
GGAGGGCTCGGGGGAGGGGCGCGGCGGCCCCCGGAGCGCCGGCGGCTGTCGAGGCGCGGCGAGCCGCAGC
CATTGCCTTTTATGGTAATCGTGCGAGAGGGCGCAGGGACTTCCTTTGTCCCAAATCTGTGCGGAGCCGA
AATCTGGGAGGCGCCGCCGCACCCCCTCTAGCGGGCGCGGGGCGAAGCGGTGCGGCGCCGGCAGGAAGGA
AATGGGCGGGGAGGGCCTTCGTGCGTCGCCGCGCCGCCGTCCCCTTCTCCCTCTCCAGCCTCGGGGCTGT
CCGCGGGGGGACGGCTGCCTTCGGGGGGGACGGGGCAGGGCGGGGTTCGGCTTCTGGCGTGTGACCGGCG
GCTCTAGAGCCTCTGCTAACCATGTTCATGCCTTCTTCTTTTTCCTACAGCTCCTGGGCAACGTGCTGGT
TATTGTGCTGTCTCATCATTTTGGCAAAGAATTCTTATCTGGCTAACTAGAGAACCCACTGCTTACTGGC
TTATCGAAATTAATACGACTCACTATAGGGAGTCCCAAGCTGGCTAGCGTTTAAACTTAAGCTTGGTACC
GAGCTCGGATCCACTAGTCCAGTGTGGTGGAATTCTGCAGATATCCAGCACAGTGGCGGCCGCTCGAGTC
TAGAGGGCCCGTTTAAACCCGCTGATCAGCCTCGACTGTGCCTTCTAGTTGCCAGCCATCTGTTGTTTGC
CCCTCCCCCGTGCCTTCCTTGACCCTGGAAGGTGCCACTCCCACTGTCCTTTCCTAATAAAATGAGGAAA
TTGCATCGCATTGTCTGAGTAGGTGTCATTCTATTCTGGGGGGTGGGGTGGGGCAGGACAGCAAGGGGGA
GGATTGGGAAGTCAATAGCAGGCATGCTGGGGATGCGGTGGGCTCTATGGCTTCTGAGGCAGGTCGAAGA
ACTATTTCCTGGCTGTTACGCGAGCGCATCGCGATAAGCTCTAGAGGGACAGCCCCCCCCCAAAGCCCCC
AGGGATGTAATTACGTCCCTCCCCCGCTAGGGGGCAGCAGCGAGCCGCCCGGGGCTCCGCTCCGGTCCGG
CGCTCCCCCCGCATCCCCGAGCCGGCAGCGTGCGGGGACAGCCCGGGCACGGGGAAGGTGGCACGGGATC
GCTTTCCTCTGAACGCTTCTCGCTGCTCTTTGAGCCTGCAGACACCTGGGGGGATACGGGGAAAAAGCTT
TAGGCTGAAAGAGAGATTTAGAATGACAGAATCATAGAACGGCCTGCGTACGGATGGGGCTCTAGCTCTA
GAGCTTGATATCGAATTCCTGCAGCCCCGCTAGAGGGACAGCCCCCCCCCAAAGCCCCCAGGGATGTAAT
TACGTCCCTCCCCCGCTAGGGGGCAGCAGCGAGCCGCCCGGGGCTCCGCTCCGGTCCGGCGCTCCCCCCG
CATCCCCGAGCCGGCAGCGTGCGGGGACAGCCCGGGCACGGGGAAGGTGGCACGGGATCGCTTTCCTCTG
AACGCTTCTCGCTGCTCTTTGAGCCTGCAGACACCTGGGGGGATACGGGGAAAAAGCTTTAGGCTGAAAG
AGAGATTTAGAATGACAGAATCATAGAACGGCCTGGGCGCGCCTGGTGGCGAACGATCAACAGACGGGAG
AGGACTAAAGTCTTCGCTGACAGCGACCGGACTCTAGGGGGTATCCCC
[124 nt withheld, positions 3129-3252]
C
[91 nt withheld, positions 3254-3344]
A
[49 nt withheld, positions 3346-3394]
CCTTTGACGTTGGAGTCCACGTTCTTT
[37 nt withheld, positions 3422-3458]
ACCCTATCTCGGTCTATTCTTTTGATTTATAAGGGATTTTGCCGATTTCGGCCTATTGGTTAAAAAATGA
GCTGATTTAACAAAAATTTAACGCGAATTAATTCTGTGGAATGTGTGTCAGTTAGGCTCAATTAGTCAGC
AACCATAGTCCCGCCCCTAACTCCGCCCATCCCGCCCCTAACTCCGCCCAGTTCCGCCCATTCTCCGCCC
CATGGCTGACTAATTTTTTTTATTTATGCAGAGGCCGAGGCCGCCTCTGCCTCTGAGCTATTCCAGAAGT
AGTGAGGAGGCTTTTTTGGAGGCCTAGGCTTTTGCAAAAAGCTCCCGGGAGCTTGTATATCCATTTTCGG
AGGTTGGGCTTCGGAATCGTTTTCCGGGACGCCGGCTGGATGATCCTCCAGCGCGGGGATCTCATGCTGG
AGTTCTTCGCCCACCCCAACTTGTTTATTGCAGCTTATAATGGTTACAAATAAAGCAATAGCATCACAAA
TTTCACAAATAAAGCATTTTTTTCACTGCATTCTAGTTGTGGTTTGTCCAAACTCATCAATGTATCTTAT
CATGTCTGTATACCGTCGACCTCTAGCTAGAGCTTGGCGTAATCATGGTCATAGCTGTTTCCTGTGTGAA
ATTGTTATCCGCTCACAATTCCACACAACATACGAGCCGGAAGCATAAAGTGTAAAGCCTGGGGTGCCTA
ATGAGTGAGCTAACTCACATTAATTGCGTTGCGCTCACTGCCCGCTTTCCAGTCGGGAAACCTGTCGTGC
CAGCTGCATTAATGAATCGGCCAACGCGCGGGGAGAGGCGGTTTGCGTATTGGGCGCTCTTCCGCTTCCT
CGCTCACTGACTCGCTGCGCTCGGTCGTTCGGCTGCGGCGAGCGGTATCAGCTCACTCAAAGGCGGTAAT
ACGGTTATCCACAGAATCAGGGGATAACGCAGGAAAGAACATGTGAGCAAAAGGCCAGCAAAAGGCCAGG
AACCGTAAAAAGGCCGCGTTGCTGGCGTTTTTCCATAGGCTCCGCCCCCCTGACGAGCATCACAAAAATC
GACGCTCAAGTCAGAGGTGGCGAAACCCGACAGGACTATAAAGATACCAGGCGTTTCCCCCTGGAAGCTC
CCTCGTGCGCTCTCCTGTTCCGACCCTGCCGCTTACCGGATACCTGTCCGCCTTTCTCCCTTCGGGAAGC
GTGGCGCTTTCTCATAGCTCACGCTGTAGGTATCTCAGTTCGGTGTAGGTCGTTCGCTCCAAGCTGGGCT
GTGTGCACGAACCCCCCGTTCAGCCCGACCGCTGCGCCTTATCCGGTAACTATCGTCTTGAGTCCAACCC
GGTAAGACACGACTTATCGCCACTGGCAGCAGCCACTGGTAACAGGATTAGCAGAGCGAGGTATGTAGGC
GGTGCTACAGAGTTCTTGAAGTGGTGGCCTAACTACGGCTACACTAGAAGAACAGTATTTGGTATCTGCG
CTCTGCTGAAGCCAGTTACCTTCGGAAAAAGAGTTGGTAGCTCTTGATCCGGCAAACAAACCACCGCTGG
TAGCGGTTTTTTTGTTTGCAAGCAGCAGATTACGCGCAGAAAAAAAGGATCTCAAGAAGATCCTTTGATC
TTTTCTACGGGGTCTGACGCTCAGTGGAACGAAAACTCACGTTAAGGGATTTTGGTCATGAGATTATCAA
AAAGGATCTTCACCTAGATCCTTTTAAATTAAAAATGAAGTTTTAAATCAATCTAAAGTATATATGAGTA
AACTTGGTCTGACAGTTACCAATGCTTAATCAGTGAGGCACCTATCTCAGCGATCTGTCTATTTCGTTCA
TCCATAGTTGCCTGACTCCCCGTCGTGTAGATAACTACGATACGGGAGGGCTTACCATCTGGCCCCAGTG
CTGCAATGATACCGCGAGATCCACGCTCACCGGCTCCAGATTTATCAGCAATAAACCAGCCAGCCGGAAG
GGCCGAGCGCAGAAGTGGTCCTGCAACTTTATCCGCCTCCATCCAGTCTATTAATTGTTGCCGGGAAGCT
AGAGTAAGTAGTTCGCCAGTTAATAGTTTGCGCAACGTTGTTGCCATTGCTACAGGCATCGTGGTGTCAC
GCTCGTCGTTTGGTATGGCTTCATTCAGCTCCGGTTCCCAACGATCAAGGCGAGTTACATGATCCCCCAT
GTTGTGCAAAAAAGCGGTTAGCTCCTTCGGTCCTCCGATCGTTGTCAGAAGTAAGTTGGCCGCAGTGTTA
TCACTCATGGTTATGGCAGCACTGCATAATTCTCTTACTGTCATGCCATCCGTAAGATGCTTTTCTGTGA
CTGGTGAGTACTCAACCAAGTCATTCTGAGAATAGTGTATGCGGCGACCGAGTTGCTCTTGCCCGGCGTC
AATACGGGATAATACCGCGCCACATAGCAGAACTTTAAAAGTGCTCATCATTGGAAAACGTTCTTCGGGG
CGAAAACTCTCAAGGATCTTACCGCTGTTGAGATCCAGTTCGATGTAACCCACTCGTGCACCCAACTGAT
CTTCAGCATCTTTTACTTTCACCAGCGTTTCTGGGTGAGCAAAAACAGGAAGGCAAAATGCCGCAAAAAA
GGGAATAAGGGCGACACGGAAATGTTGAATACTCATACTCTTCCTTTTTCAATATTATTGAAGCATTTAT
CAGGGTTATTGTCTCATGAGCGGATACATATTTGAATGTATTTAGAAAAATAAACAAATAGGGGTTCCGC
GCACATTTCCCCGAAAAGTGCCACCTGACGTC
Features (pLannotate 1.2.2; 20 found; start..end, strand, type, name):
    199..578     +  enhancer       CMV enhancer: human cytomegalovirus immediate early enhancer
    580..853     +  promoter       chicken β-actin promoter: No description available
    854..1870    +  intron         chimeric intron: chimera between introns from chicken β-actin and rabbit β-globin
   1868..1924    +  CDS            HBB (fragment): HBB_LEPEU - Experimental evidence at protein level: Swiss-Prot protein existence level 1. Involved in oxygen transport from the lung to the various peripheral tissues. From Lepus europaeus (European hare).
   1928..1955    +  LTR            5' LTR (truncated) (fragment): truncated 5' long terminal repeat (LTR) from HIV-1
   1971..1989    +  promoter       T7 promoter: promoter for bacteriophage T7 RNA polymerase
   2136..2247    +  polyA_signal   bGH poly(A) signal: bovine growth hormone polyadenylation signal
   2732..2757    -  misc_feature   MCS (fragment): pBluescript multiple cloning site
   3129..3557    +  rep_origin     f1 ori (sequence partly withheld): f1 bacteriophage origin of replication; arrow indicates direction of (+) strand synthesis
   3562..3584    +  promoter       SV40 promoter (fragment): SV40 enhancer and early promoter
   3585..3776    +  promoter       SV40 promoter: SV40 early promoter
   3803..3901    +  CDS            ble (fragment): BLE_KLEPN - Experimental evidence at protein level: Swiss-Prot protein existence level 1. Binding protein with a strong affinity to the bleomycin family of antibiotics. Binds to CL990; an antimitotic-antibiotic compound. From Klebsiella pneumoniae.
   3896..4017    +  polyA_signal   SV40 poly(A) signal: SV40 polyadenylation signal
   4090..4106    -  protein_bind   lac operator: The lac repressor binds to the lac operator to inhibit transcription in E. coli. This inhibition can be relieved by adding lactose or isopropyl-β-D-thiogalactopyranoside (IPTG). lac repressor encoded by lacI
   4114..4144    -  promoter       lac promoter: promoter for the E. coli lac operon
   4159..4180    -  protein_bind   CAP binding site: CAP binding activates transcription in the presence of cAMP. E. coli catabolite activator protein
   4193..4285    -  CDS            lacI (fragment): lac repressor; lacI; The lac repressor binds to the lac operator to inhibit transcription in E. coli. This inhibition can be relieved by adding lactose or isopropyl-β-D-thiogalactopyranoside (IPTG).
   4468..5053    -  rep_origin     ori: high-copy-number ColE1/pMB1/pBR322/pUC origin of replication
   5224..6084    -  CDS            AmpR: β-lactamase; bla; confers resistance to ampicillin, carbenicillin, and related antibiotics
   6085..6189    -  promoter       AmpR promoter: bla
