[The description below was written by a language model from this plasmid's Addgene catalogue record and pLannotate feature annotations shown in this document.]
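Description:
pPD562 CAG MCS (TUPV2) is an empty mammalian expression backbone from the COMET toolkit for building genetic programs in mammalian cells. It is built on pPD005, a pcDNA-derived vector adapted for Golden Gate cloning. The record labels it an mMoClo "TUPV2", which suggests a positioned transcription-unit vector within a modular mammalian MoClo assembly hierarchy. However, the record does not expand the abbreviation, and no type IIS sites or assembly overhangs are annotated in the feature table. The plasmid is propagated in E. coli at high copy from a ColE1/pUC-type origin, with ampicillin selection provided by the bla gene and its native promoter. An f1 origin is also present.

The expression cassette is driven by the composite CAG promoter, annotated as the CMV immediate-early enhancer, the chicken β-actin promoter and the chimeric β-actin/β-globin intron. This arrangement gives strong, broadly active transcription in mammalian cells. Downstream lie a T7 promoter, the region that holds the multiple cloning site, and a bGH polyadenylation signal, so a coding sequence placed there becomes a complete transcription unit. No insert is present. The short HBB and HIV-1 LTR hits next to the intron are probably annotation artefacts of the β-globin-derived sequence and linker rather than functional elements.

An SV40 early promoter and SV40 poly(A) signal remain from the pcDNA lineage, but only a small fragment of a bleomycin-family resistance gene sits between them. The plasmid therefore appears to carry no intact mammalian selection marker and is best suited to transient transfection. Residual lac promoter, operator and lacI fragments are backbone remnants.
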