Addgene plasmid #139222: pPD562 CAG MCS (TUPV2)
Purpose: (Empty Backbone) mMoClo TUPV2, with CAG promoter and an MCS
Depositing lab: Joshua Leonard. Depositing organization: Northwestern University. Publication: The COMET toolkit for composing customizable genetic programs in mammalian cells. Donahue PS, Draut JW, Muldoon JJ, Edelstein HI, Bagheri N, Leonard JN. Nat Commun. 2020 Feb 7;11(1):779. doi: 10.1038/s41467-019-14147-5. PubMed 32034124.
Backbone
  Vector backbone: pPD005 pcDNA Golden Gate
  Vector type: Mammalian Expression, Synthetic Biology
Growth in bacteria
  Bacterial resistance: Ampicillin, 100 μg/mL
  Growth temperature: 37°C
  Growth strain: DH5alpha
  Copy number: High Copy
Gene/Insert
  Gene/Insert name: None
Terms and licenses: Academic/Nonprofit Terms; Industry Terms: Not Available to Industry
Depositor comments: Leonard Lab plasmid reference number: L1495
How to cite: pPD562 CAG MCS (TUPV2) was a gift from Joshua Leonard (Addgene plasmid # 139222 ; http://n2t.net/addgene:139222 ; RRID:Addgene_139222)
