>Addgene plasmid #139222 | pPD562 CAG MCS (TUPV2) | addgene partial sequence | sequence record 331736 | Addgene Partial NGS Result
GGCGGGGCGAGGCGGAGAGGTGCGGCGGCAGCCAATCAGAGCGGCGCGCTCCGAAAGTTTCCTTTTATGG
CGAGGCGGCGGCGGCGGCGGCCCTATAAAAAGCGAAGCGCGCGGCGGGCGGGAGTCGCTGCGCGCTGCCT
TCGCCCCGTGCCCCGCTCCGCCGCCGCCTCGCGCCGCCCGCCCCGGCTCTGACTGACCGCGTTACTCCCA
CAGGTGAGCGGGCGGGACGGCCCTTCTCCTCCGGGCTGTAATTAGCGCTTGGTTTAATGACGGCTTGTTT
CTTTTCTGTGGCTGCGTGAAAGCCTTGAGGGGCTCCGGGAGGGCCCTTTGTGCGGGGGGAGCGGCTCGGG
GGGTGCGTGCGTGTGTGTGTGCGTGGGGAGCGCCGCGTGCGGCTCCGCGCTGCCCGGCGGCTGTGAGCGC
TGCGGGCGCGGCGCGGGGCTTTGTGCGCTCCGCAGTGTGCGCGAGGGGAGCGCGGCCGGGGGCGGTGCCC
CGCGGTGCGGGGGGGGCTGCGAGGGGAACAAAGGCTGCGTGCGGGGTGTGTGCGTGGGGGGGTGAGCAGG
GGGTGTGGGCGCGTCGGTCGGGCTGCAACCCCCCCTGCACCCCCCTCCCCGAGTTGCTGAGCACGGCCCG
GCTTCGGGTGCGGGGCTCCGTACGGGGCGTGGCGCGGGGCTCGCCGTGCCGGGCGGGGGGTGGCGGCAGG
TGGGGGTGCCGGGCGGGGCGGGGCCGCCTCGGGCCGGGGAGGGCTCGGGGGAGGGGCGCGGCGGCCCCCG
GAGCGCCGGCGGCTGTCGAGGCGCGGCGAGCCGCAGCCATTGCCTTTTATGGTAATCGTGCGAGAGGGCG
CAGGGACTTCCTTTGTCCCAAATCTGTGCGGAGCCGAAATCTGGGAGGCGCCGCCGCACCCCCTCTAGCG
GGCGCGGGGCGAAGCGGTGCGGCGCCGGCAGGAAGGAAATGGGCGGGGAGGGCCTTCGTGCGTCGCCGCG
CCGCCGTCCCCTTCTCCCTCTCCAGCCTCGGGGCTGTCCGCGGGGGGACGGCTGCCTTCGGGGGGGACGG
GGCAGGGCGGGGTTCGGCTTCTGGCGTGTGACCGGCGGCTCTAGAGCCTCTGCTAACCATGTTCATGCCT
TCTTCTTTTTCCTACAGCTCCTGGGCAACGTGCTGGTTATTGTGCTGTCTCATCATTTTGGCAAAGAATT
CTTATCTGGCTAACTAGAGAACCCACTGCTTACTGGCTTATCGAAATTAATACGACTCACTATAGGGAGT
CCCAAGCTGGCTAGCGTTTAAACTTAAGCTTGGTACCGAGCTCGGATCCACTAGTCCAGTGTGGTGGAAT
TCTGCAGATATCCAGCACAGTGGCGGCCGCTCGAGTCTAGAGGGCCCGTTTAAACCCGCTGATCAGCCTC
GACTGTGCCTTCTAGTTGCCAGCCATCTGTTGTTTGCCCCTCCCCCGTGCCTTCCTTGACCCTGGAAGGT
GCCACTCCCACTGTCCTTTCCTAATAAAATGAGGAAATTGCATCGCATTGTCTGAGTAGGTGTCATTCTA
TTCTGGGGGGTGGGGTGGGGCAGGACAGCAAGGGGGAGGATTGGGAAGTCAATAGCAGGCATGCTGGGGA
TGCGGTGGGCTCTATGGCTTCTGAGGCAGGTCGAAGAACTATTTCCTGGCTGTTACGCGAGCGCATCGCG
ATAAGCTCTAGAGGGACAGCCCCCCCCCAAAGCCCCCAGGGATGTAATTACGTCCCTCCCCCGCTAGGGG
GCAGCAGCGAGCCGCCCGGGGCTCCGCTCCGGTCCGGCGCTCCCCCCGCATCCCCGAGCCGGCAGCGTGC
GGGGACAGCCCGGGCACGGGGAAGGTGGCACGGGATCGCTTTCCTCTGAACGCTTCTCGCTGCTCTTTGA
GCCTGCAGACACCTGGGGGGATACGGGGAAAAAGCTTTAGGCTGAAAGAGAGATTTAGAATGACAGAATC
ATAGAACGGCCTGCGTACGGATGGGGCTCTAGCTCTAGAGCTTGATATCGAATTCCTGCAGCCCCGCTAG
AGGGACAGCCCCCCCCCAAAGCCCCCAGGGATGTAATTACGTCCCTCCCCCGCTAGGGGGCAGCAGCGAG
CCGCCCGGGGCTCCGCTCCGGTCCGGCGCTCCCCCCGCATCCCCGAGCCGGCAGCGTGCGGGGACAGCCC
GGGCACGGGGAAGGTGGCACGGGATCGCTTTCCTCTGAACGCTTCTCGCTGCTCTTTGAGCCTGCAGACA
CCTGGGGGGATACGGGGAAAAAGCTTTAGGCTGAAAGAGAGATTTAGAATGACAGAATCATAGAACGGCC
TGGGCGCGCCTGGTGGCGAACGATCAACAGACGGGAGAGGACTAAAGTCTTCGCTGACAGCGACCGGACT
CTAGGGGGTATCCCC
[124 nt withheld, positions 2396-2519]
C
[91 nt withheld, positions 2521-2611]
A
[49 nt withheld, positions 2613-2661]
CCTTTGACGTTGGAGTCCACGTTCTTT
[37 nt withheld, positions 2689-2725]
ACCCTATCTCGGTCTATTCTTTTGATTTATAAGGGATTTTGCCGATTTCGGCCTATTGGTTAAAAAATGA
GCTGATTTAACAAAAATTTAACGCGAATTAATTCTGTGGAATGTGTGTCAGTTAGGCTCAATTAGTCAGC
AACCATAGTCCCGCCCCTAACTCCGCCCATCCCGCCCCTAACTCCGCCCAGTTCCGCCCATTCTCCGCCC
CATGGCTGACTAATTTTTTTTATTTATGCAGAGGCCGAGGCCGCCTCTGCCTCTGAGCTATTCCAGAAGT
AGTGAGGAGGCTTTTTTGGAGGCCTAGGCTTTTGCAAAAAGCTCCCGGGAGCTTGTATATCCATTTTCGG
AGGTTGGGCTTCGGAATCGTTTTCCGGGACGCCGGCTGGATGATCCTCCAGCGCGGGGATCTCATGCTGG
AGTTCTTCGCCCACCCCAACTTGTTTATTGCAGCTTATAATGGTTACAAATAAAGCAATAGCATCACAAA
TTTCACAAATAAAGCATTTTTTTCACTGCATTCTAGTTGTGGTTTGTCCAAACTCATCAATGTATCTTAT
CATGTCTGTATACCGTCGACCTCTAGCTAGAGCTTGGCGTAATCATGGTCATAGCTGTTTCCTGTGTGAA
ATTGTTATCCGCTCACAATTCCACACAACATACGAGCCGGAAGCATAAAGTGTAAAGCCTGGGGTGCCTA
ATGAGTGAGCTAACTCACATTAATTGCGTTGCGCTCACTGCCCGCTTTCCAGTCGGGAAACCTGTCGTGC
CAGCTGCATTAATGAATCGGCCAACGCGCGGGGAGAGGCGGTTTGCGTATTGGGCGCTCTTCCGCTTCCT
CGCTCACTGACTCGCTGCGCTCGGTCGTTCGGCTGCGGCGAGCGGTATCAGCTCACTCAAAGGCGGTAAT
ACGGTTATCCACAGAATCAGGGGATAACGCAGGAAAGAACATGTGAGCAAAAGGCCAGCAAAAGGCCAGG
AACCGTAAAAAGGCCGCGTTGCTGGCGTTTTTCCATAGGCTCCGCCCCCCTGACGAGCATCACAAAAATC
GACGCTCAAGTCAGAGGTGGCGAAACCCGACAGGACTATAAAGATACCAGGCGTTTCCCCCTGGAAGCTC
CCTCGTGCGCTCTCCTGTTCCGACCCTGCCGCTTACCGGATACCTGTCCGCCTTTCTCCCTTCGGGAAGC
GTGGCGCTTTCTCATAGCTCACGCTGTAGGTATCTCAGTTCGGTGTAGGTCGTTCGCTCCAAGCTGGGCT
GTGTGCACGAACCCCCCGTTCAGCCCGACCGCTGCGCCTTATCCGGTAACTATCGTCTTGAGTCCAACCC
GGTAAGACACGACTTATCGCCACTGGCAGCAGCCACTGGTAACAGGATTAGCAGAGCGAGGTATGTAGGC
GGTGCTACAGAGTTCTTGAAGTGGTGGCCTAACTACGGCTACACTAGAAGAACAGTATTTGGTATCTGCG
CTCTGCTGAAGCCAGTTACCTTCGGAAAAAGAGTTGGTAGCTCTTGATCCGGCAAACAAACCACCGCTGG
TAGCGGTGGTTTTTTTGTTTGCAAGCAGCAGATTACGCGCAGAAAAAAAGGATCTCAAGAAGATCCTTTG
ATCTTTTCTACGGGGTCTGACGCTCAGTGGAACGAAAACTCACGTTAAGGGATTTTGGTCATGAGATTAT
CAAAAAGGATCTTCACCTAGATCCTTTTAAATTAAAAATGAAGTTTTAAATCAATCTAAAGTATATATGA
GTAAACTTGGTCTGACAGTTACCAATGCTTAATCAGTGAGGCACCTATCTCAGCGATCTGTCTATTTCGT
TCATCCATAGTTGCCTGACTCCCCGTCGTGTAGATAACTACGATACGGGAGGGCTTACCATCTGGCCCCA
GTGCTGCAATGATACCGCGAGATCCACGCTCACCGGCTCCAGATTTATCAGCAATAAACCAGCCAGCCGG
AAGGGCCGAGCGCAGAAGTGGTCCTGCAACTTTATCCGCCTCCATCCAGTCTATTAATTGTTGCCGGGAA
GCTAGAGTAAGTAGTTCGCCAGTTAATAGTTTGCGCAACGTTGTTGCCATTGCTACAGGCATCGTGGTGT
CACGCTCGTCGTTTGGTATGGCTTCATTCAGCTCCGGTTCCCAACGATCAAGGCGAGTTACATGATCCCC
CATGTTGTGCAAAAAAGCGGTTAGCTCCTTCGGTCCTCCGATCGTTGTCAGAAGTAAGTTGGCCGCAGTG
TTATCACTCATGGTTATGGCAGCACTGCATAATTCTCTTACTGTCATGCCATCCGTAAGATGCTTTTCTG
TGACTGGTGAGTACTCAACCAAGTCATTCTGAGAATAGTGTATGCGGCGACCGAGTTGCTCTTGCCCGGC
GTCAATACGGGATAATACCGCGCCACATAGCAGAACTTTAAAAGTGCTCATCATTGGAAAACGTTCTTCG
GGGCGAAAACTCTCAAGGATCTTACCGCTGTTGAGATCCAGTTCGATGTAACCCACTCGTGCACCCAACT
GATCTTCAGCATCTTTTACTTTCACCAGCGTTTCTGGGTGAGCAAAAACAGGAAGGCAAAATGCCGCAAA
AAAGGGAATAAGGGCGACACGGAAATGTTGAATACTCATACTCTTCCTTTTTCAATATTATTGAAGCATT
TATCAGGGTTATTGTCTCATGAGCGGATACATATTTGAATGTATTTAGAAAAATAAACAAATAGGGGTTC
CGCGCACATTTCCCCGAAAAGTGCCACCTGACGTCGACGGATCGGGAGATCGAAGACGGGCAAAACCGAT
GTTGACGGACTAATCCTGACAAGATCTGGGGAGGTCGCTGAGTAGTGCGCGAGCAAAATTTAAGCTACAA
CAAGGCAAGGCTTGACCGACAATTGCATGAAGAATCTGCTTAGGGTTAGGCGTTTTGCGCTGCTTCGCGA
TGTACGGGCCAGATATACGCGTTGACATTGATTATTGACTAGTTATTAATAGTAATCAATTACGGGGTCA
TTAGTTCATAGCCCATATATGGAGTTCCGCGTTACATAACTTACGGTAAATGGCCCGCCTGGCTGACCGC
CCAACGACCCCCGCCCATTGACGTCAATAATGACGTATGTTCCCATAGTAACGCCAATAGGGACTTTCCA
TTGACGTCAATGGGTGGAGTATTTACGGTAAACTGCCCACTTGGCAGTACATCAAGTGTATCATATGCCA
AGTACGCCCCCTATTGACGTCAATGACGGTAAATGGCCCGCCTGGCATTATGCCCAGTACATGACCTTAT
GGGACTTTCCTACTTGGCAGTACATCTACGTATTAGTCATCGCTATTACCATGGTCGAGGTGAGCCCCAC
GTTCTGCTTCACTCTCCCCATCTCCCCCCCCTCCCCACCCCCAATTTTGTATTTATTTATTTTTTAATTA
TTTTGTGCAGCGATGGGGGCGGGGGGGGGG
